Addgene plasmid #173426: RVD-hT10
Purpose: One-step assembly of custom RVD arrays to construct DdCBE, TALE, etc.
Depositing lab: Bin Shen. Depositing organization: Nanjing Medical University. Publication: Precision modeling of mitochondrial diseases in zebrafish via DdCBE-mediated mtDNA base editing. Guo J, Zhang X, Chen X, Sun H, Dai Y, Wang J, Qian X, Tan L, Lou X, Shen B. Cell Discov. 2021 Sep 3;7(1):78. doi: 10.1038/s41421-021-00307-9. PubMed 34480028.
Backbone
  Vector backbone: TetR T vector
  Vector type: Unspecified
Growth in bacteria
  Bacterial resistance: Tetracycline, 10 μg/mL
  Growth temperature: 37°C
  Growth strain: DH5alpha
  Copy number: High Copy
Gene/Insert
  Gene/Insert name: NG half RVD at Position10
  Species: Synthetic
  Mutation: no
  Cloning method: Restriction Enzyme; 5′ cloning site Unknown (unknown if destroyed)
Terms and licenses: Academic/Nonprofit Terms; Industry Terms: Not Available to Industry
Depositor comments: RVD is inserted into TA site of TetR T vector
How to cite: RVD-hT10 was a gift from Bin Shen (Addgene plasmid # 173426 ; http://n2t.net/addgene:173426 ; RRID:Addgene_173426)
