[The description below was written by a language model from this plasmid's Addgene catalogue record and pLannotate feature annotations shown in this document.]
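Description:
RVD-hT10 is a small (about 2.5 kb) bacterial module plasmid from a kit for one-step assembly of custom TALE repeat arrays, such as those used to build DdCBE mitochondrial base editors or other TALE-based proteins. It is built on a "TetR T vector", a TA-cloning backbone, and the depositor notes that the module was inserted at the vector's TA site. The vector type is otherwise unspecified. It is not an expression or delivery vector in its own right but a storage and donor plasmid for a single assembly part.

The insert is a synthetic fragment described as an NG half RVD at position 10. NG is the repeat-variable diresidue that conventionally specifies thymine recognition, and a half repeat normally forms the truncated final unit of a TALE array, so this module would supply a T-recognising terminal repeat at the tenth position of an array. The restriction sites used to release or join the module are not recorded, and the automated annotation does not label the insert itself.

The feature table shows a high-copy ColE1/pUC-type origin and a tetracycline efflux gene (TcR) spanning the sequence origin, driven by its tet promoter, which matches the recorded tetracycline selection in E. coli. Also annotated are a T7 promoter, a short fragment resembling the RSF origin and a short kanamycin-resistance gene fragment. The two fragments are likely non-functional remnants or partial sequence matches rather than working elements. Tetracycline selection in module plasmids usually lets them be counter-selected against destination vectors with other markers, although the record does not state this.
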