Features (pLannotate 1.2.2; 6 found; start..end, strand, type, name):
    351..379     -  promoter       tet promoter: E. coli promoter for tetracycline efflux protein gene
    395..434     +  rep_origin     RSF ori (fragment): Plasmids containing the RSF 1030 origin of replication can be propagated in E. coli cells that contain additional plasmids with compatible origins.
    506..1094    -  rep_origin     ori: high-copy-number ColE1/pMB1/pBR322/pUC origin of replication
   1388..1406    +  promoter       T7 promoter: promoter for bacteriophage T7 RNA polymerase
   1409..1483    -  CDS            KanR (fragment): aminoglycoside phosphotransferase; aphA-3; confers resistance to kanamycin
   1581..303     -  CDS            TcR (across the origin): tetracycline efflux protein; tet; confers resistance to tetracycline
>Addgene plasmid #173426 | RVD-hT10 | addgene full sequence | sequence record 360783 | Addgene NGS Result
GGCGTAGAGAATCCACAGGACGGGTGTGGTCGCCATGATCGCGTAGTCGATAGTGGCTCCAAGTAGCGAA
GCGAGCAGGACTGGGCGGCGGCCAAAGCGGTCGGACAGTGCTCCGAGAACGGGTGCGCATAGAAATTGCA
TCAACGCATATAGCGCTAGCAGCACGCCATAGTGACTGGCGATGCTGTCGGAATGGACGATATCCCGCAA
GAGGCCCGGCAGTACCGGCATAACCAAGCCTATGCCTACAGCATCCAGGGTGACGGTGCCGAGGATGACG
ATGAGCGCATTGTTAGATTTCATACACGGTGCCTGACTGCGTTAGCAATTTAACTGTGATAAACTACCGC
ATTAAAGCTAATCGATGATAAGCTGTCAAACATGAGAATTAATTCATGTTCTTTCCTGCGTTATCCCCTG
ATTCTGTGGATAACGCAGGAAAGAACATGTGAGCAAAAGGCCAGCAAAAGGCCAGGAACCGTAAAAAGGC
CGCGTTGCTGGCGTTTTTCCATAGGCTCCGCCCCCCTGACGAGCATCACAAAAATCGACGCTCAAGTCAG
AGGTGGCGAAACCCGACAGGACTATAAAGATACCAGGCGTTTCCCCCTGGAAGCTCCCTCGTGCGCTCTC
CTGTTCCGACCCTGCCGCTTACCGGATACCTGTCCGCCTTTCTCCCTTCGGGAAGCGTGGCGCTTTCTCA
TAGCTCACGCTGTAGGTATCTCAGTTCGGTGTAGGTCGTTCGCTCCAAGCTGGGCTGTGTGCACGAACCC
CCCGTTCAGCCCGACCGCTGCGCCTTATCCGGTAACTATCGTCTTGAGTCCAACCCGGTAAGACACGACT
TATCGCCACTGGCAGCAGCCACTGGTAACAGGATTAGCAGAGCGAGGTATGTAGGCGGTGCTACAGAGTT
CTTGAAGTGGTGGCCTAACTACGGCTACACTAGAAGAACAGTATTTGGTATCTGCGCTCTGCTGAAGCCA
GTTACCTTCGGAAAAAGAGTTGGTAGCTCTTGATCCGGCAAACAAACCACCGCTGGTAGCGGTGGTTTTT
TTGTTTGCAAGCAGCAGATTACGCGCAGAAAAAAAGGATCTCAAGAAGATCCTTTGATCTTTTCTACGGG
GTCTGACGCTCAGTGGAACGACGCGTAACTCACGTTAAGGGATTTTGGTCATGGGTGGCTCGACCAGATA
TGGTCTCACGCGGCCAACGCCGGATCAGGGCGAGATAACTGGGCAACAATGCTCTCCAGCGCCGGCCTGC
CGCCCCCATTAGAGCGAGACCAGCTTTGGTCTAGAGGAGGCATGATGATATATTTTTATCTTGTGCAATG
TAACATCAGAGATTTTGAGACACGGGCCAGAGCTGCCAGGAAACAGCTATGACCATGTAATACGACTCAC
TATAGGGGATATTTTATTTTCTCCCAATCAGGCTTGATCCCCAGTAAGTCAAAAAATAGCTCGACATACT
GTTCTTCCCCGATCAAGGGTTGGTTTGCGCATTCACAGTTCTCCGCAAGAATTGATTGGCTCCAATTCTT
GGAGTGGTGAATCCGTTAGCGAGGTGCCGCCGGCTTCCATTCAGGTCGAGGTGGCCCGGCTCCATGCACC
GCGACGCAACGCGGGGAGGCAGACAAGGTATAGGGCGGCGCCTACAATCCATGCCAACCCGTTCCATGTG
CTCGCCGAGGCGGCATAAATCGCCGTGACGATCAGCGGTCCAATGATCGAAGTTAGGCTGGTAAGAGCCG
CGAGCGATCCTTGAAGCTGTCCCTGATGGTCGTCATCTACCTGCCTGGACAGCATGGCCTGCAACGCGGG
CATCCCGATGCCGCCGGAAGCGAGAAGAATCATAATGGGGAAGGCCATCCAGCCTCGCGTCGCGAACGCC
AGCAAGACGTAGCCCAGCGCGTCGGCCGCCATGCCGGCGATAATGGCCTGCTTCTCGCCGAAACGTTTGG
TGGCGGGACCAGTGACGAAGGCTTGAGCGAGGGCGTGCAAGATTCCGAATACCGCAAGCGACAGGCCGAT
CATCGTCGCGCTCCAGCGAAAGCGGTCCTCGCCGAAAATGACCCAGAGCGCTGCCGGCACCTGTCCTACG
AGTTGCATGATAAAGAAGACAGTCATAAGTGCGGCGACGATAGTCATGCCCCGCGCCCACCGGAAGGAGC
TGACTGGGTTGAAGGCTCTCAAGGGCATGGGTCGGCGCTCTCCCTTATGCGACTCCTGCATTAGGAAGCA
GCCCAGTAGTAGGTTGAGGCCGTTGAGCACCGCCGCCGCAAGGAATGGTGCATGTAAGGAGATGGCGCCC
AACAGTCCCCCGGCCACGGGGCCTGCCACCATACCCACGCCGAAACAAGCGCTCATGAGCCCGAAGTGGC
GAGCCCGATCTTCCCCATCGGTGATGTCGGCGATATAGGCGCCAGCAACCGCACCTGTGGCGCCGGTGAT
GCCGGCCACGATGCGTCC
