>Addgene plasmid #173426 | RVD-hT10 | depositor partial sequence | sequence record 336381 | RVD flanked by two Bsa I sites
GGTCTCGCTCTAATGGGGGCGGCAGGCCGGCGCTGGAGAGCATTGTTGCCCAGTTATCTCGCCCTGATCC
GGCGTTGGCCGCGTGAGACC
